Addgene plasmid #161318: pDONR221-SLC26A7_STOP
Purpose: Gateway entry clone with codon-optimized ORF sequence for subcloning into custom expression vectors. Contains a STOP codon at the end of the codon-optimized ORF sequence.
Depositing lab: RESOLUTE Consortium & Giulio Superti-Furga. Depositing organization: CeMM Research Center for Molecular Medicine. Publication: The RESOLUTE consortium: unlocking SLC transporters for drug discovery. Superti-Furga G, Lackner D, Wiedmer T, Ingles-Prieto A, Barbosa B, Girardi E, Goldmann U, Gurtl B, Klavins K, Klimek C, Lindinger S, Lineiro-Retes E, Muller AC, Onstein S, Redinger G, Reil D, Sedlyarov V, Wolf G, Crawford M, Everley R, ... Steppan CM. Nat Rev Drug Discov. 2020 Jul;19(7):429-430. doi: 10.1038/d41573-020-00056-6. PubMed 32265506.
Backbone
  Vector backbone: pDONR221
  Backbone manufacturer: ThermoFisher Scientific
  Backbone size w/o insert (bp): 2550
  Vector type: Mammalian Expression
Growth in bacteria
  Bacterial resistance: Kanamycin, 50 μg/mL
  Growth temperature: 37°C
  Growth strain: NEB Stable
  Copy number: High Copy
Gene/Insert
  Gene/Insert name: SLC26A7 (alt name: SUT2)
  Species: H. sapiens (human)
  Insert size (bp): 1971
  Entrez Gene: SLC26A7 (a.k.a. SUT2, MGC126268)
  Cloning method: Gateway Cloning
  Sequencing primers: 5′ M13-fwd; 3′ M13-rev
Terms and licenses: Academic/Nonprofit Terms; Industry Terms
Depositor comments: This plasmid contains a STOP codon at the end of the codon-optimized ORF. For the version of this plasmid that does not contain a STOP codon, please see Addgene plasmid 132152 For more information on the full Resolute plasmid collection, please see www.addgene.org/depositor-collections/re-solute/. Please provide your feedback on this plasmid to the RESOLUTE consortium by filling out their RESOLUTE repository feedback form: https://forms.office.com/Pages/ResponsePage.aspx?id=0e05yklzmkS7rjFGQL4N7z4feCLQvEJAmVcOCM_u885UN1JJRko0Ukg4TVQwNTZLOUxPQVJWT1NHUCQlQCN0PWcu
How to cite: pDONR221-SLC26A7_STOP was a gift from RESOLUTE Consortium & Giulio Superti-Furga (Addgene plasmid # 161318 ; http://n2t.net/addgene:161318 ; RRID:Addgene_161318)
