[The description below was written by a language model from this plasmid's Addgene catalogue record and pLannotate feature annotations shown in this document.]
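Description:
pDONR221-SLC26A7_STOP is a Gateway entry clone built on the pDONR221 backbone, carrying a codon-optimized open reading frame for human SLC26A7 (also known as SUT2), a member of the solute carrier family. The sequenced plasmid is about 4.5 kb. It is maintained in E. coli through a high-copy ColE1/pUC-type origin and selected with kanamycin via an aph(3')-Ia resistance gene. Although the catalogue lists the vector type as mammalian expression, the annotated features show no eukaryotic promoter or polyadenylation signal. As an entry clone, it serves as a shuttle for the ORF rather than an expression construct in its own right.

The roughly 2 kb SLC26A7 coding sequence sits between attL1 and attL2 sites, the recombination sites recognised in the Gateway LR reaction, so the ORF can be transferred directionally and in frame into any attR-containing destination vector chosen by the user. This version retains a stop codon at the end of the ORF. It therefore suits expression of the native, untagged protein or fusions to N-terminal tags supplied by the destination vector, but not C-terminal fusions; a companion clone without the stop codon exists for that purpose. Backbone elements include rrnB T1 and T2 transcription terminators upstream of attL1, which insulate the insert from read-through transcription, and a T7 promoter beyond attL2 oriented back toward the insert. Short lacI and lacZα fragments also appear as backbone remnants. M13 forward and reverse primer sites flank the cassette for sequence verification. The plasmid belongs to a consortium collection of SLC transporter clones intended to support transporter research and drug discovery.
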