Features (pLannotate 1.2.2; 10 found; start..end, strand, type, name):
      1..100     +  protein_bind   attL1: mutant version of attL; recombination site for the Gateway® LR reaction LR Clonase™
    106..2073    +  CDS            SLC26A7: S26A7_HUMAN - Also known as SUT2 From Homo sapiens (Human).
   2078..2177    -  protein_bind   attL2: mutant version of attL; recombination site for the Gateway® LR reaction LR Clonase™
   2195..2213    -  promoter       T7 promoter: promoter for bacteriophage T7 RNA polymerase
   2347..3156    +  CDS            KanR: aminoglycoside phosphotransferase; aph(3')-Ia; confers resistance to kanamycin in bacteria or G418 (Geneticin®) in eukaryotes
   3303..3891    +  rep_origin     ori: high-copy-number ColE1/pMB1/pBR322/pUC origin of replication
   4074..4166    +  CDS            lacI (fragment): lac repressor; lacI; The lac repressor binds to the lac operator to inhibit transcription in E. coli. This inhibition can be relieved by adding lactose or isopropyl-β-D-thiogalactopyranoside (IPTG).
   4221..4248    -  terminator     rrnB T2 terminator: transcription terminator T2 from the E. coli rrnB gene
   4380..4423    +  terminator     rrnB T1 terminator: Escherichia coli rrnB; transcription terminator T1 from the E. coli rrnB gene
   4470..4506    -  CDS            lacZα (fragment): LacZα fragment of β-galactosidase; lacZ fragment
>Addgene plasmid #161318 | pDONR221-SLC26A7_STOP | addgene full sequence | sequence record 345401 | Addgene NGS Result
CAAATAATGATTTTATTTTGACTGATAGTGACCTGTTCGTTGCAACACATTGATGAGCAATGCTTTTTTA
TAATGCCAACTTTGTACAAAAAAGCAGGCTCCACCATGACCGGCGCCAAGCGGAAGAAGAAGAGCATGCT
GTGGTCCAAGATGCACACACCACAGTGCGAGGACATCATCCAGTGGTGTCGGAGAAGGCTGCCCATCCTG
GATTGGGCCCCTCACTACAATCTGAAGGAGAACCTGCTGCCCGACACCGTGTCTGGCATCATGCTGGCAG
TGCAGCAGGTGACACAGGGACTGGCCTTCGCCGTGCTGAGCTCCGTGCACCCCGTGTTCGGCCTGTATGG
CAGCCTGTTCCCAGCCATCATCTACGCCATCTTTGGAATGGGACACCACGTGGCAACCGGCACATTCGCC
CTGACCTCCCTGATCTCTGCCAATGCCGTGGAGCGCATCGTGCCCCAGAATATGCAGAACCTGACCACAC
AGAGCAACACATCCGTGCTGGGCCTGTCCGATTTTGAGATGCAGAGGATCCACGTGGCAGCAGCCGTGTC
TTTCCTGGGAGGCGTGATCCAGGTGGCCATGTTTGTGCTGCAGCTGGGCTCTGCCACCTTCGTGGTGACA
GAGCCTGTGATCAGCGCCATGACCACAGGAGCAGCAACCCACGTGGTGACAAGCCAGGTGAAGTATCTGC
TGGGCATGAAGATGCCTTACATCTCCGGCCCACTGGGCTTCTTTTACATCTATGCCTACGTGTTTGAGAA
TATCAAGAGCGTGAGACTGGAGGCCCTGCTGCTGTCTCTGCTGAGCATCGTGGTGCTGGTGCTGGTGAAG
GAGCTGAACGAGCAGTTTAAGAGGAAGATCAAGGTGGTGCTGCCTGTGGACCTGGTGCTGATCATCGCCG
CCTCCTTCGCCTGCTATTGTACCAATATGGAGAACACATACGGCCTGGAGGTGGTGGGCCACATCCCACA
GGGAATCCCATCCCCAAGGGCACCCCCTATGAATATCCTGTCTGCCGTGATCACCGAGGCCTTCGGCGTG
GCCCTGGTGGGATATGTGGCATCCCTGGCCCTGGCACAGGGATCTGCCAAGAAGTTTAAGTACAGCATCG
ACGATAATCAGGAGTTCCTGGCCCACGGCCTGAGCAACATCGTGTCTAGCTTCTTTTTCTGCATCCCTTC
CGCCGCAGCAATGGGAAGAACCGCAGGACTGTACTCTACCGGCGCCAAGACACAGGTGGCCTGCCTGATC
AGCTGTATCTTTGTGCTGATCGTGATCTATGCCATCGGCCCACTGCTGTACTGGCTGCCCATGTGCGTGC
TGGCCTCCATCATCGTGGTGGGCCTGAAGGGCATGCTGATCCAGTTCAGGGATCTGAAGAAGTATTGGAA
TGTGGACAAGATCGATTGGGGCATCTGGGTGTCTACCTACGTGTTTACAATCTGCTTCGCCGCCAACGTG
GGCCTGCTGTTTGGCGTGGTGTGCACCATCGCAATCGTGATCGGCCGCTTCCCAAGGGCAATGACAGTGA
GCATCAAGAACATGAAGGAGATGGAGTTTAAGGTGAAGACCGAGATGGACAGCGAGACACTGCAGCAGGT
GAAGATCATCTCCATCAACAATCCCCTGGTGTTTCTGAATGCCAAGAAGTTCTATACCGATCTGATGAAC
ATGATCCAGAAGGAGAATGCCTGCAACCAGCCTCTGGACGATATCAGCAAGTGTGAGCAGAATACACTGC
TGAACTCCCTGTCTAACGGCAATTGCAACGAGGAGGCCAGCCAGTCCTGCCCAAATGAGAAGTGTTACCT
GATCCTGGACTGTTCCGGCTTCACCTTTTTCGATTATTCCGGCGTGTCTATGCTGGTGGAGGTGTACATG
GACTGCAAGGGCAGATCCGTGGATGTGCTGCTGGCCCACTGTACCGCCTCTCTGATCAAGGCCATGACAT
ACTATGGCAACCTGGACTCCGAGAAGCCCATCTTTTTCGAGTCTGTGAGCGCCGCCATCTCTCACATCCA
CAGCAATAAGAACCTGAGCAAGCTGTCCGATCACTCTGAGGTGTAAGACCCAGCTTTCTTGTACAAAGTT
GGCATTATAAGAAAGCATTGCTTATCAATTTGTTGCAACGAACAGGTCACTATCAGTCAAAATAAAATCA
TTATTTGCCATCCAGCTGATATCCCCTATAGTGAGTCGTATTACATGGTCATAGCTGTTTCCTGGCAGCT
CTGGCCCGTGTCTCAAAATCTCTGATGTTACATTGCACAAGATAAAAATATATCATCATGAACAATAAAA
CTGTCTGCTTACATAAACAGTAATACAAGGGGTGTTATGAGCCATATTCAACGGGAAACGTCGAGGCCGC
GATTAAATTCCAACATGGATGCTGATTTATATGGGTATAAATGGGCTCGCGATAATGTCGGGCAATCAGG
TGCGACAATCTATCGCTTGTATGGGAAGCCCGATGCGCCAGAGTTGTTTCTGAAACATGGCAAAGGTAGC
GTTGCCAATGATGTTACAGATGAGATGGTCAGACTAAACTGGCTGACGGAATTTATGCCTCTTCCGACCA
TCAAGCATTTTATCCGTACTCCTGATGATGCATGGTTACTCACCACTGCGATCCCCGGAAAAACAGCATT
CCAGGTATTAGAAGAATATCCTGATTCAGGTGAAAATATTGTTGATGCGCTGGCAGTGTTCCTGCGCCGG
TTGCATTCGATTCCTGTTTGTAATTGTCCTTTTAACAGCGATCGCGTATTTCGTCTCGCTCAGGCGCAAT
CACGAATGAATAACGGTTTGGTTGATGCGAGTGATTTTGATGACGAGCGTAATGGCTGGCCTGTTGAACA
AGTCTGGAAAGAAATGCATAAACTTTTGCCATTCTCACCGGATTCAGTCGTCACTCATGGTGATTTCTCA
CTTGATAACCTTATTTTTGACGAGGGGAAATTAATAGGTTGTATTGATGTTGGACGAGTCGGAATCGCAG
ACCGATACCAGGATCTTGCCATCCTATGGAACTGCCTCGGTGAGTTTTCTCCTTCATTACAGAAACGGCT
TTTTCAAAAATATGGTATTGATAATCCTGATATGAATAAATTGCAGTTTCATTTGATGCTCGATGAGTTT
TTCTAATCAGAATTGGTTAATTGGTTGTAACACTGGCAGAGCATTACGCTGACTTGACGGGACGGCGCAA
GCTCATGACCAAAATCCCTTAACGTGAGTTACGCGTCGTTCCACTGAGCGTCAGACCCCGTAGAAAAGAT
CAAAGGATCTTCTTGAGATCCTTTTTTTCTGCGCGTAATCTGCTGCTTGCAAACAAAAAAACCACCGCTA
CCAGCGGTGGTTTGTTTGCCGGATCAAGAGCTACCAACTCTTTTTCCGAAGGTAACTGGCTTCAGCAGAG
CGCAGATACCAAATACTGTTCTTCTAGTGTAGCCGTAGTTAGGCCACCACTTCAAGAACTCTGTAGCACC
GCCTACATACCTCGCTCTGCTAATCCTGTTACCAGTGGCTGCTGCCAGTGGCGATAAGTCGTGTCTTACC
GGGTTGGACTCAAGACGATAGTTACCGGATAAGGCGCAGCGGTCGGGCTGAACGGGGGGTTCGTGCACAC
AGCCCAGCTTGGAGCGAACGACCTACACCGAACTGAGATACCTACAGCGTGAGCTATGAGAAAGCGCCAC
GCTTCCCGAAGGGAGAAAGGCGGACAGGTATCCGGTAAGCGGCAGGGTCGGAACAGGAGAGCGCACGAGG
GAGCTTCCAGGGGGAAACGCCTGGTATCTTTATAGTCCTGTCGGGTTTCGCCACCTCTGACTTGAGCGTC
GATTTTTGTGATGCTCGTCAGGGGGGCGGAGCCTATGGAAAAACGCCAGCAACGCGGCCTTTTTACGGTT
CCTGGCCTTTTGCTGGCCTTTTGCTCACATGTTCTTTCCTGCGTTATCCCCTGATTCTGTGGATAACCGT
ATTACCGCCTTTGAGTGAGCTGATACCGCTCGCCGCAGCCGAACGACCGAGCGCAGCGAGTCAGTGAGCG
AGGAAGCGGAAGAGCGCCCAATACGCAAACCGCCTCTCCCCGCGCGTTGGCCGATTCATTAATGCAGCTG
GCACGACAGGTTTCCCGACTGGAAAGCGGGCAGTGAGCGCAACGCAATTAATACGCGTACCGCTAGCCAG
GAAGAGTTTGTAGAAACGCAAAAAGGCCATCCGTCAGGATGGCCTTCTGCTTAGTTTGATGCCTGGCAGT
TTATGGCGGGCGTCCTGCCCGCCACCCTCCGGGCCGTTGCTTCACAACGTTCAAATCCGCTCCCGGCGGA
TTTGTCCTACTCAGGAGAGCGTTCACCGACAAACAACAGATAAAACGAAAGGCCCAGTCTTCCGACTGAG
CCTTTCGTTTTATTTGATGCCTGGCAGTTCCCTACTCTCGCGTTAACGCTAGCATGGATGTTTTCCCAGT
CACGACGTTGTAAAACGACGGCCAGTCTTAAGCTCGGGCCC
