>Addgene plasmid #161318 | pDONR221-SLC26A7_STOP | depositor partial sequence | sequence record 312571 | Codon-optimized ORF of SLC26A7
ATGACCGGCGCCAAGCGGAAGAAGAAGAGCATGCTGTGGTCCAAGATGCACACACCACAGTGCGAGGACA
TCATCCAGTGGTGTCGGAGAAGGCTGCCCATCCTGGATTGGGCCCCTCACTACAATCTGAAGGAGAACCT
GCTGCCCGACACCGTGTCTGGCATCATGCTGGCAGTGCAGCAGGTGACACAGGGACTGGCCTTCGCCGTG
CTGAGCTCCGTGCACCCCGTGTTCGGCCTGTATGGCAGCCTGTTCCCAGCCATCATCTACGCCATCTTTG
GAATGGGACACCACGTGGCAACCGGCACATTCGCCCTGACCTCCCTGATCTCTGCCAATGCCGTGGAGCG
CATCGTGCCCCAGAATATGCAGAACCTGACCACACAGAGCAACACATCCGTGCTGGGCCTGTCCGATTTT
GAGATGCAGAGGATCCACGTGGCAGCAGCCGTGTCTTTCCTGGGAGGCGTGATCCAGGTGGCCATGTTTG
TGCTGCAGCTGGGCTCTGCCACCTTCGTGGTGACAGAGCCTGTGATCAGCGCCATGACCACAGGAGCAGC
AACCCACGTGGTGACAAGCCAGGTGAAGTATCTGCTGGGCATGAAGATGCCTTACATCTCCGGCCCACTG
GGCTTCTTTTACATCTATGCCTACGTGTTTGAGAATATCAAGAGCGTGAGACTGGAGGCCCTGCTGCTGT
CTCTGCTGAGCATCGTGGTGCTGGTGCTGGTGAAGGAGCTGAACGAGCAGTTTAAGAGGAAGATCAAGGT
GGTGCTGCCTGTGGACCTGGTGCTGATCATCGCCGCCTCCTTCGCCTGCTATTGTACCAATATGGAGAAC
ACATACGGCCTGGAGGTGGTGGGCCACATCCCACAGGGAATCCCATCCCCAAGGGCACCCCCTATGAATA
TCCTGTCTGCCGTGATCACCGAGGCCTTCGGCGTGGCCCTGGTGGGATATGTGGCATCCCTGGCCCTGGC
ACAGGGATCTGCCAAGAAGTTTAAGTACAGCATCGACGATAATCAGGAGTTCCTGGCCCACGGCCTGAGC
AACATCGTGTCTAGCTTCTTTTTCTGCATCCCTTCCGCCGCAGCAATGGGAAGAACCGCAGGACTGTACT
CTACCGGCGCCAAGACACAGGTGGCCTGCCTGATCAGCTGTATCTTTGTGCTGATCGTGATCTATGCCAT
CGGCCCACTGCTGTACTGGCTGCCCATGTGCGTGCTGGCCTCCATCATCGTGGTGGGCCTGAAGGGCATG
CTGATCCAGTTCAGGGATCTGAAGAAGTATTGGAATGTGGACAAGATCGATTGGGGCATCTGGGTGTCTA
CCTACGTGTTTACAATCTGCTTCGCCGCCAACGTGGGCCTGCTGTTTGGCGTGGTGTGCACCATCGCAAT
CGTGATCGGCCGCTTCCCAAGGGCAATGACAGTGAGCATCAAGAACATGAAGGAGATGGAGTTTAAGGTG
AAGACCGAGATGGACAGCGAGACACTGCAGCAGGTGAAGATCATCTCCATCAACAATCCCCTGGTGTTTC
TGAATGCCAAGAAGTTCTATACCGATCTGATGAACATGATCCAGAAGGAGAATGCCTGCAACCAGCCTCT
GGACGATATCAGCAAGTGTGAGCAGAATACACTGCTGAACTCCCTGTCTAACGGCAATTGCAACGAGGAG
GCCAGCCAGTCCTGCCCAAATGAGAAGTGTTACCTGATCCTGGACTGTTCCGGCTTCACCTTTTTCGATT
ATTCCGGCGTGTCTATGCTGGTGGAGGTGTACATGGACTGCAAGGGCAGATCCGTGGATGTGCTGCTGGC
CCACTGTACCGCCTCTCTGATCAAGGCCATGACATACTATGGCAACCTGGACTCCGAGAAGCCCATCTTT
TTCGAGTCTGTGAGCGCCGCCATCTCTCACATCCACAGCAATAAGAACCTGAGCAAGCTGTCCGATCACT
CTGAGGTGTAA
